Addgene plasmid #55209: pET His10 MBP Asn10 TEV LIC cloning vector (2CT-10)
Purpose: (Empty Backbone)
Depositing lab: Scott Gradia. Depositing organization: University of California, Berkeley.
Backbone
  Vector backbone: pET
  Vector type: Bacterial Expression
  Promoter: T7
  Tag / fusion protein: 10xHis (N terminal on backbone); MPB (N terminal on backbone); 10xAsn; TEV cleavage site
Growth in bacteria
  Bacterial resistance: Ampicillin, 100 μg/mL
  Growth temperature: 37°C
  Growth strain: XL1 Blue
  Copy number: Low Copy
Gene/Insert
  Cloning method: Ligation Independent Cloning
  Sequencing primers: 5′ T7 Forward; 3′ T7 reverse
Terms and licenses: Academic/Nonprofit Terms; Industry Terms: Not Available to Industry
Depositor comments: This plasmid is an empty vector. Your gene can be inserted with a LIC cloning protocol. All 2-series vectors work as single-expression vectors, as well as transfer vectors for our polycistronic system. The LIC cloning site is flanked by 5 pairs of restriction sites, so that your gene can easily be subcloned into our polycistronic destination vectors (2D, 2E, or 2Z). 2CT-10 has a TEV-cleavable N-terminal His10-MBP fusion tag followed by Asn10. MBP can improve the expression and solubility of your target protein. The N10 linker may help you to avoid steric clashes between your protein and the MBP tag. To clone into this vector, add LIC v1 tags to the 5' end of your PCR primers. Forward - 5'-TACTTCCAATCCAATGCA-3' Reverse - 5'-TTATCCACTTCCAATGTTATTA-3' Linearize the plasmid with SspI and gel purify. When digesting the DNA with T4 polymerase, use dCTP for insert and dGTP for vector.
How to cite: pET His10 MBP Asn10 TEV LIC cloning vector (2CT-10) was a gift from Scott Gradia (Addgene plasmid # 55209 ; http://n2t.net/addgene:55209 ; RRID:Addgene_55209)
