[The description below was written by a language model from this plasmid's Addgene catalogue record and pLannotate feature annotations shown in this document.]
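Description:
pET His10 MBP Asn10 TEV LIC cloning vector (2CT-10) is an empty pET-family bacterial expression backbone of about 6 kb, designed to receive a gene of interest by ligation-independent cloning. It is maintained in E. coli under ampicillin selection through a β-lactamase gene with its own promoter. It replicates from a ColE1/pBR322-type origin accompanied by the bom region and the rop gene, consistent with the low copy number listed in the record. Two fragments of the tetracycline resistance gene and a tet promoter are also annotated. These appear to be non-functional remnants of the pBR322 ancestry, interrupted by the expression cassette, and tetracycline is not listed as a selection.

The expression cassette runs from a T7 promoter and the phage T7 gene 10 ribosome binding site to a T7 terminator, so expression requires a host that supplies T7 RNA polymerase. No lac operator or lacI gene is annotated in the feature table. The open reading frame encodes an N-terminal 10xHis affinity tag, followed by E. coli maltose binding protein lacking its signal sequence (so it remains cytosolic), a ten-asparagine linker, and a TEV protease site just upstream of the LIC site. The TEV site is annotated only as a fragment, presumably because the LIC junction completes it. MBP is intended to improve expression and solubility of the target, the Asn10 spacer may reduce steric clashes between MBP and the passenger protein, and TEV cleavage removes the whole tag after purification. A short annotation matching a T7 gene 10B-derived solubility tag lies just before the terminator and is probably an incidental hit to vector sequence. The LIC site is flanked by five pairs of restriction sites, so the vector works for single-protein expression or as a transfer vector for moving inserts into the depositor's polycistronic co-expression vectors.
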