Features (pLannotate 1.2.2; 16 found; start..end, strand, type, name):
    104..208     +  promoter       AmpR promoter: bla
    209..1069    +  CDS            AmpR: β-lactamase; bla; confers resistance to ampicillin, carbenicillin, and related antibiotics
   1240..1828    +  rep_origin     ori: high-copy-number ColE1/pMB1/pBR322/pUC origin of replication
   2014..2156    -  misc_feature   bom: basis of mobility region from pBR322
   2258..2449    -  CDS            rop: Rop protein, which maintains plasmids at low copy number; rop
   2466..2846    +  CDS            YPB1_ECOLX: Protein predicted: Swiss-Prot protein existence level 4. From Escherichia coli.
   3088..3988    -  CDS            TcR (fragment): tetracycline efflux protein; tet; confers resistance to tetracycline
   4010..4028    +  promoter       T7 promoter: promoter for bacteriophage T7 RNA polymerase
   4117..4139    +  RBS            RBS: efficient ribosome binding site from bacteriophage T7 gene 10 (Olins and Rangwala, 1989)
   4159..4188    +  CDS            10xHis: 10xHis affinity tag
   4198..5298    +  CDS            MBP: maltose binding protein from E. coli; malE (mutated); This version of the gene does not encode a signal sequence, so MBP will remain in the cytosol.
   5353..5369    +  CDS            TEV site (fragment): tobacco etch virus (TEV) protease recognition and cleavage site
   5455..5504    +  CDS            SET1 (fragment): solubility-enhancement tag derived from T7 phage gene 10B
   5512..5559    +  terminator     T7 terminator: transcription terminator for bacteriophage T7 RNA polymerase
   5585..5877    -  CDS            TcR (fragment): tetracycline efflux protein; tet; confers resistance to tetracycline
   5925..5953    -  promoter       tet promoter: E. coli promoter for tetracycline efflux protein gene
>Addgene plasmid #55209 | pET His10 MBP Asn10 TEV LIC cloning vector (2CT-10) | depositor full sequence | sequence record 85594 | Full Sequence
TTCTTGAAGACGAAAGGGCCTCGTGATACGCCTATTTTTATAGGTTAATGTCATGATAATAATGGTTTCT
TAGACGTCAGGTGGCACTTTTCGGGGAAATGTGCGCGGAACCCCTATTTGTTTATTTTTCTAAATACATT
CAAATATGTATCCGCTCATGAGACAATAACCCTGATAAATGCTTCAATAACATTGAAAAAGGAAGAGTAT
GAGTATTCAACATTTCCGTGTCGCCCTTATTCCCTTTTTTGCGGCATTTTGCCTTCCTGTTTTTGCTCAC
CCAGAAACGCTGGTGAAAGTAAAAGATGCTGAAGATCAGTTGGGTGCACGAGTGGGTTACATCGAACTGG
ATCTCAACAGCGGTAAGATCCTTGAGAGTTTTCGCCCCGAAGAACGTTTTCCAATGATGAGCACTTTTAA
AGTTCTGCTATGTGGCGCGGTATTATCCCGTGTTGACGCCGGGCAAGAGCAACTCGGTCGCCGCATACAC
TATTCTCAGAATGACTTGGTTGAGTACTCACCAGTCACAGAAAAGCATCTTACGGATGGCATGACAGTAA
GAGAATTATGCAGTGCTGCCATAACCATGAGTGATAACACTGCGGCCAACTTACTTCTGACAACGATCGG
AGGACCGAAGGAGCTAACCGCTTTTTTGCACAACATGGGGGATCATGTAACTCGCCTTGATCGTTGGGAA
CCGGAGCTGAATGAAGCCATACCAAACGACGAGCGTGACACCACGATGCCTGCAGCAATGGCAACAACGT
TGCGCAAACTATTAACTGGCGAACTACTTACTCTAGCTTCCCGGCAACAATTAATAGACTGGATGGAGGC
GGATAAAGTTGCAGGACCACTTCTGCGCTCGGCCCTTCCGGCTGGCTGGTTTATTGCTGATAAATCTGGA
GCCGGTGAGCGTGGGTCTCGCGGTATCATTGCAGCACTGGGGCCAGATGGTAAGCCCTCCCGTATCGTAG
TTATCTACACGACGGGGAGTCAGGCAACTATGGATGAACGAAATAGACAGATCGCTGAGATAGGTGCCTC
ACTGATTAAGCATTGGTAACTGTCAGACCAAGTTTACTCATATATACTTTAGATTGATTTAAAACTTCAT
TTTTAATTTAAAAGGATCTAGGTGAAGATCCTTTTTGATAATCTCATGACCAAAATCCCTTAACGTGAGT
TTTCGTTCCACTGAGCGTCAGACCCCGTAGAAAAGATCAAAGGATCTTCTTGAGATCCTTTTTTTCTGCG
CGTAATCTGCTGCTTGCAAACAAAAAAACCACCGCTACCAGCGGTGGTTTGTTTGCCGGATCAAGAGCTA
CCAACTCTTTTTCCGAAGGTAACTGGCTTCAGCAGAGCGCAGATACCAAATACTGTCCTTCTAGTGTAGC
CGTAGTTAGGCCACCACTTCAAGAACTCTGTAGCACCGCCTACATACCTCGCTCTGCTAATCCTGTTACC
AGTGGCTGCTGCCAGTGGCGATAAGTCGTGTCTTACCGGGTTGGACTCAAGACGATAGTTACCGGATAAG
GCGCAGCGGTCGGGCTGAACGGGGGGTTCGTGCACACAGCCCAGCTTGGAGCGAACGACCTACACCGAAC
TGAGATACCTACAGCGTGAGCTATGAGAAAGCGCCACGCTTCCCGAAGGGAGAAAGGCGGACAGGTATCC
GGTAAGCGGCAGGGTCGGAACAGGAGAGCGCACGAGGGAGCTTCCAGGGGGAAACGCCTGGTATCTTTAT
AGTCCTGTCGGGTTTCGCCACCTCTGACTTGAGCGTCGATTTTTGTGATGCTCGTCAGGGGGGCGGAGCC
TATGGAAAAACGCCAGCAACGCGGCCTTTTTACGGTTCCTGGCCTTTTGCTGGCCTTTTGCTCACATGTT
CTTTCCTGCGTTATCCCCTGATTCTGTGGATAACCGTATTACCGCCTTTGAGTGAGCTGATACCGCTCGC
CGCAGCCGAACGACCGAGCGCAGCGAGTCAGTGAGCGAGGAAGCGGAAGAGCGCCTGATGCGGTATTTTC
TCCTTACGCATCTGTGCGGTATTTCACACCGCATATATGGTGCACTCTCAGTACAATCTGCTCTGATGCC
GCATAGTTAAGCCAGTATACACTCCGCTATCGCTACGTGACTGGGTCATGGCTGCGCCCCGACACCCGCC
AACACCCGCTGACGCGCCCTGACGGGCTTGTCTGCTCCCGGCATCCGCTTACAGACAAGCTGTGACCGTC
TCCGGGAGCTGCATGTGTCAGAGGTTTTCACCGTCATCACCGAAACGCGCGAGGCAGCTGCGGTAAAGCT
CATCAGCGTGGTCGTGAAGCGATTCACAGATGTCTGCCTGTTCATCCGCGTCCAGCTCGTTGAGTTTCTC
CAGAAGCGTTAATGTCTGGCTTCTGATAAAGCGGGCCATGTTAAGGGCGGTTTTTTCCTGTTTGGTCACT
GATGCCTCCGTGTAAGGGGGATTTCTGTTCATGGGGGTAATGATACCGATGAAACGAGAGAGGATGCTCA
CGATACGGGTTACTGATGATGAACATGCCCGGTTACTGGAACGTTGTGAGGGTAAACAACTGGCGGTATG
GATGCGGCGGGACCAGAGAAAAATCACTCAGGGTCAATGCCAGCGCTTCGTTAATACAGATGTAGGTGTT
CCACAGGGTAGCCAGCAGCATCCTGCGATGCAGATCCGGAACATAATGGTGCAGGGCGCTGACTTCCGCG
TTTCCAGACTTTACGAAACACGGAAACCGAAGACCATTCATGTTGTTGCTCAGGTCGCAGACGTTTTGCA
GCAGCAGTCGCTTCACGTTCGCTCGCGTATCGGTGATTCATTCTGCTAACCAGTAAGGCAACCCCGCCAG
CCTAGCCGGGTCCTCAACGACAGGAGCACGATCATGCGCACCCGTGGCCAGGACCCAACGCTGCCCGAGA
TGCGCCGCGTGCGGCTGCTGGAGATGGCGGACGCGATGGATATGTTCTGCCAAGGGTTGGTTTGCGCATT
CACAGTTCTCCGCAAGAATTGATTGGCTCCAATTCTTGGAGTGGTGAATCCGTTAGCGAGGTGCCGCCGG
CTTCCATTCAGGTCGAGGTGGCCCGGCTCCATGCACCGCGACGCAACGCGGGGAGGCAGACAAGGTATAG
GGCGGCGCCTACAATCCATGCCAACCCGTTCCATGTGCTCGCCGAGGCGGCATAAATCGCCGTGACGATC
AGCGGTCCAGTGATCGAAGTTAGGCTGGTAAGAGCCGCGAGCGATCCTTGAAGCTGTCCCTGATGGTCGT
CATCTACCTGCCTGGACAGCATGGCCTGCAACGCGGGCATCCCGATGCCGCCGGAAGCGAGAAGAATCAT
AATGGGGAAGGCCATCCAGCCTCGCGTCGCGAACGCCAGCAAGACGTAGCCCAGCGCGTCGGCCGCCATG
CCGGCGATAATGGCCTGCTTCTCGCCGAAACGTTTGGTGGCGGGACCAGTGACGAAGGCTTGAGCGAGGG
CGTGCAAGATTCCGAATACCGCAAGCGACAGGCCGATCATCGTCGCGCTCCAGCGAAAGCGGTCCTCGCC
GAAAATGACCCAGAGCGCTGCCGGCACCTGTCCTACGAGTTGCATGATAAAGAAGACAGTCATAAGTGCG
GCGACGATAGTCATGCCCCGCGCCCACCGGAAGGAGCTGACTGGGTTGAAGGCTCTCAAGGGCATCGGTC
GACGCTCTCCCTTATGCGACTCCTGCATTAGGAAGCAGCCCAGTAGTAGGTTGAGGCCGTTGAGCACCGC
CGCCGCAAGGAATGGTGCATGCAAGGAGATGGCGCCCAACAGTCCCCCGGCCACGGGGCCTGCCACCATA
CCCACGCCGAAACAAGCGCTCATGAGCCCGAAGTGGCGAGCCCGATCTTCCCCATCGGTGATGTCGGCGA
TATAGGCGCCAGCAACCGCACCTGTGGCGCCGGTGATGCCGGCCACGATGCGTCCGGCGTAGAGGATCGA
GATCTCGATCCCGCGAAATTAATACGACTCACTATAGGGAGACCACAACGGTTTCCCTCTAGTGCCGGCT
CCGGAGAGCTCTTTAATTAAGCGGCCGCCCTGCAGGACTCGAGTTCTAGAAATAATTTTGTTTAACTTTA
AGAAGGAGATATACATATGAAATCTTCTCACCATCACCATCACCATCACCATCACCATGGTTCTTCTATG
AAAATCGAAGAAGGTAAACTGGTAATCTGGATTAACGGCGATAAAGGCTATAACGGTCTCGCTGAAGTCG
GTAAGAAATTCGAGAAAGATACCGGAATTAAAGTCACCGTTGAGCATCCGGATAAACTGGAAGAGAAATT
CCCACAGGTTGCGGCAACTGGCGATGGCCCTGACATTATCTTCTGGGCACACGACCGCTTTGGTGGCTAC
GCTCAATCTGGCCTGTTGGCTGAAATCACCCCGGACAAAGCGTTCCAGGACAAGCTGTATCCGTTTACCT
GGGATGCCGTACGTTACAACGGCAAGCTGATTGCTTACCCGATCGCTGTTGAAGCGTTATCGCTGATTTA
TAACAAAGATCTGCTGCCGAACCCGCCAAAAACCTGGGAAGAGATCCCGGCGCTGGATAAAGAACTGAAA
GCGAAAGGTAAGAGCGCGCTGATGTTCAACCTGCAAGAACCGTACTTCACCTGGCCGCTGATTGCTGCTG
ACGGGGGTTATGCGTTCAAGTATGAAAACGGCAAGTACGACATTAAAGACGTGGGCGTGGATAACGCTGG
CGCGAAAGCGGGTCTGACCTTCCTGGTTGACCTGATTAAAAACAAACACATGAATGCAGACACCGATTAC
TCCATCGCAGAAGCTGCCTTTAATAAAGGCGAAACAGCGATGACCATCAACGGCCCGTGGGCATGGTCCA
ACATCGACACCAGCAAAGTGAATTATGGTGTAACGGTACTGCCGACCTTCAAGGGTCAACCATCCAAACC
GTTCGTTGGCGTGCTGAGCGCAGGTATTAACGCCGCCAGTCCGAACAAAGAGCTGGCAAAAGAGTTCCTC
GAAAACTATCTGCTGACTGATGAAGGTCTGGAAGCGGTTAATAAAGACAAACCGCTGGGTGCCGTAGCGC
TGAAGTCTTACGAGGAAGAGTTGGCGAAAGATCCACGTATTGCCGCCACTATGGAAAACGCCCAGAAAGG
TGAAATCATGCCGAACATCCCGCAGATGTCCGCTTTCTGGTATGCCGTGCGTACTGCGGTGATCAACGCC
GCCAGCGGTCGTCAGACTGTCGATGAAGCCCTGAAAGACGCGCAGACTAATTCGAGCTCGAACAACAACA
ACAATAACAATAACAACAACCTCGGGATCGAGGAAAACCTGTACTTCCAATCCAATATTGGAAGTGGATA
ACGGATCCGCGATCGCGGCGCGCCACCTGGTGGCCGGCCGGTACCACGCGTGCGCGCTGATCCGGCTGCT
AACAAAGCCCGAAAGGAAGCTGAGTTGGCTGCTGCCACCGCTGAGCAATAACTAGCATAACCCCTTGGGG
CCTCTAAACGGGTCTTGAGGGGTTTTTTGCTGAAAGGAGGAACTATATCCGGATATCCACAGGACGGGTG
TGGTCGCCATGATCGCGTAGTCGATAGTGGCTCCAAGTAGCGAAGCGAGCAGGACTGGGCGGCGGCCAAA
GCGGTCGGACAGTGCTCCGAGAACGGGTGCGCATAGAAATTGCATCAACGCATATAGCGCTAGCAGCACG
CCATAGTGACTGGCGATGCTGTCGGAATGGACGATATCCCGCAAGAGGCCCGGCAGTACCGGCATAACCA
AGCCTATGCCTACAGCATCCAGGGTGACGGTGCCGAGGATGACGATGAGCGCATTGTTAGATTTCATACA
CGGTGCCTGACTGCGTTAGCAATTTAACTGTGATAAACTACCGCATTAAAGCTTATCGATGATAAGCTGT
CAAACATGAGAA
