>Addgene plasmid #55209 | pET His10 MBP Asn10 TEV LIC cloning vector (2CT-10) | addgene partial sequence | sequence record 90001 | Tet-internal-R 5'-aaggagctgactgggttgaag-3'
GGTCGACGCTCTCCCTTATGCGACTCCTGCATTAGGAAGCAGCCCAGTAGTAGGTTGAGGCCGTTGAGCA
CCGCCGCCGCAAGGAATGGTGCATGCAAGGAGATGGCGCCCAACAGTCCCCCGGCCACGGGGCCTGCCAC
CATACCCACGCCGAAACAAGCGCTCATGAGCCCGAAGTGGCGAGCCCGATCTTCCCCATCGGTGATGTCG
GCGATATAGGCGCCAGCAACCGCACCTGTGGCGCCGGTGATGCCGGCCACGATGCGTCCGGCGTAGAGGA
TCGAGATCTCGATCCCGCGAAATTAATACGACTCACTATAGGGAGACCACAACGGTTTCCCTCTAGTGCC
GGCTCCGGAGAGCTCTTTAATTAAGCGGCCGCCCTGCAGGACTCGAGTTCTAGAAATAATTTTGTTTAAC
TTTAAGAAGGAGATATACATATGAAATCTTCTCACCATCACCATCACCATCACCATCACCATGGTTCTTC
TATGAAAATCGAAGAAGGTAAACTGGTAATCTGGATTAACGGCGATAAAGGCTATAACGGTCTCGCTGAA
GTCGGTAAGAAATTCGAGAAAGATACCGGAATTAAAGTCACCGTTGAGCATCCGGATAAACTGGAAGAGA
AATTCCCACAGGTTGCGGCAACTGGCGATGGCCCTGACATTATCTTCTGGGCACACGACCGCTTTGGTGG
CTACGCTCAATCTGGCCTGTTGGCTGAAATCACCCCGGACAAAGCGTTCCAGGACAAGCTGTATCCGTTT
ACCTGGGATGCCGTACGTTACAACGGCAAGCTGATTGCTTACCCGATCGCTGTTGAAGCGTTATCGCTGA
TTTATAACAAAGATCTGCTGCCGAACCCGCCAAAAACCTGGGAAGAGATCCCGGCGCTGGATAAAGAACT
GAAAGCGAAAGGTAAGAGCGCGCTGATGTTCAACCTGCAAGAACCGTACTTCACCTGGCCGCTGATTGCT
GCTGACGGGGGTTATGCGTTCAAGTATGAAAACGGC
