>Addgene plasmid #55209 | pET His10 MBP Asn10 TEV LIC cloning vector (2CT-10) | addgene partial sequence | sequence record 90005 | pBRforBam 5'-CTTGGAGCCACTATCGAC-3'
CCGTCCTGTGGATATCCGGATATAGTTCCTCCTTTCAGCAAAAAACCCCTCAAGACCCGTTTAGAGGCCC
CAAGGGGTTATGCTAGTTATTGCTCAGCGGTGGCAGCAGCCAACTCAGCTTCCTTTCGGGCTTTGTTAGC
AGCCGGATCAGCGCGCACGCGTGGTACCGGCCGGCCACCAGGTGGCGCGCCGCGATCGCGGATCCGTTAT
CCACTTCCAATATTGGATTGGAAGTACAGGTTTTCCTCGATCCCGAGGTTGTTGTTATTGTTATTGTTGT
TGTTGTTCGAGCTCGAATTAGTCTGCGCGTCTTTCAGGGCTTCATCGACAGTCTGACGACCGCTGGCGGC
GTTGATCACCGCAGTACGCACGGCATACCAGAAAGCGGACATCTGCGGGATGTTCGGCATGATTTCACCT
TTCTGGGCGTTTTCCATAGTGGCGGCAATACGTGGATCTTTCGCCAACTCTTCCTCGTAAGACTTCAGCG
CTACGGCACCCAGCGGTTTGTCTTTATTAACCGCTTCCAGACCTTCATCAGTCAGCAGATAGTTTTCGAG
GAACTCTTTTGCCAGCTCTTTGTTCGGACTGGCGGCGTTAATACCTGCGCTCAGCACGCCAACGAACGGT
TTGGATGGTTGACCCTTGAAGGTCGGCAGTACCGTTACACCATAATTCACTTTGCTGGTGTCGATGTTGG
ACCATGCCCACGGGCCGTTGATGGTCATCGCTGTTTCGCCTTTATTAAAGGCAGCTTCTGCGATGGAGTA
ATCGGTGTCTGCATTCATGTGTTTGTTTTTAATCAGGTCAACCAGGAAGGTCAGACCCGCTTTCGCGCCA
GCGTTATCCACGCCCACGTCTTTAATGTCGTACTTGCCGTTTTCATACTTGAACGCATAACCCCCGTCAG
CAGCAATCAGCGGCCAGGTGAAGTACGGTTCTTGCAGGTTGAACATCAGCGCGCTCTTAC
